>Addgene plasmid #170192 | R620-M06-303: CMV51p> TPAss-SARS-CoV-2 S-RBD(319-529)-3C-His8-SBP K417N/E484K/N501Y | depositor full sequence | sequence record 329958 | R620-M06-303: CMV51p> TPAss-SARS-CoV-2 S-RBD(319-529)-3C-His8-SBP K417N/E484K/N501Y sequence 8286 bps
GACGGATCGGGAGATCCGCCTTTATGTGTAACTCTTGGCTGAAGCTCTTACACCAATGCTGGGGGACATG
TACCTCCCAGGGGCCCAGGAAGACTACGGGAGGCTACACCAACGTCAATCAGAGGGGCCTGTGTAGCTAC
CGATAAGCGGACCCTCAAGAGGGCATTAGCAATAGTGTTTATAAGGCCCCCTTGTTAACCCTAAACGGGT
AGCATATGCTTCCCGGGTAGTAGTATATACTATCCAGACTAACCCTAATTCAATAGCATATGTTACCCAA
CGGGAAGCATATGCTATCGAATTAGGGTTAGTAAAAGGGTCCTAAGGAACAGCGATATCTCCCACCCCAT
GAGCTGTCACGGTTTTATTTACATGGGGTCAGGATTCCACGAGGGTAGTGAACCATTTTAGTCACAAGGG
CAGTGGCTGAAGATCAAGGAGCGGGCAGTGAACTCTCCTGAATCTTCGCCTGCTTCTTCATTCTCCTTCG
TTTAGCTAATAGAATAACTGCTGAGTTGTGAACAGTAAGGTGTATGTGAGGTGCTCGAAAACAAGGTTTC
AGGTGACGCCCCCAGAATAAAATTTGGACGGGGGGTTCAGTGGTGGCATTGTGCTATGACACCAATATAA
CCCTCACAAACCCCTTGGGCAATAAATACTAGTGTAGGAATGAAACATTCTGAATATCTTTAACAATAGA
AATCCATGGGGTGGGGACAAGCCGTAAAGACTGGATGTCCATCTCACACGAATTTATGGCTATGGGCAAC
ACATAATCCTAGTGCAATATGATACTGGGGTTATTAAGATGTGTCCCAGGCAGGGACCAAGACAGGTGAA
CCATGTTGTTACACTCTATTTGTAACAAGGGGAAAGAGAGTGGACGCCGACAGCAGCGGACTCCACTGGT
TGTCTCTAACACCCCCGAAAATTAAACGGGGCTCCACGCCAATGGGGCCCATAAACAAAGACAAGTGGCC
ACTCTTTTTTTTGAAATTGTGGAGTGGGGGCACGCGTCAGCCCCCACACGCCGCCCTGCGGTTTTGGACT
GTAAAATAAGGGTGTAATAACTTGGCTGATTGTAACCCCGCTAACCACTGCGGTCAAACCACTTGCCCAC
AAAACCACTAATGGCACCCCGGGGAATACCTGCATAAGTAGGTGGGCGGGCCAAGATAGGGGCGCGATTG
CTGCGATCTGGAGGACAAATTACACACACTTGCGCCTGAGCGCCAAGCACAGGGTTGTTGGTCCTCATAT
TCACGAGGTCGCTGAGAGCACGGTGGGCTAATGTTGCCATGGGTAGCATATACTACCCAAATATCTGGAT
AGCATATGCTATCCTAATCTATATCTGGGTAGCATAGGCTATCCTAATCTATATCTGGGTAGCATATGCT
ATCCTAATCTATATCTGGGTAGTATATGCTATCCTAATTTATATCTGGGTAGCATAGGCTATCCTAATCT
ATATCTGGGTAGCATATGCTATCCTAATCTATATCTGGGTAGTATATGCTATCCTAATCTGTATCCGGGT
AGCATATGCTATCCTAATAGAGATTAGGGTAGTATATGCTATCCTAATTTATATCTGGGTAGCATATACT
ACCCAAATATCTGGATAGCATATGCTATCCTAATCTATATCTGGGTAGCATATGCTATCCTAATCTATAT
CTGGGTAGCATAGGCTATCCTAATCTATATCTGGGTAGCATATGCTATCCTAATCTATATCTGGGTAGTA
TATGCTATCCTAATTTATATCTGGGTAGCATAGGCTATCCTAATCTATATCTGGGTAGCATATGCTATCC
TAATCTATATCTGGGTAGTATATGCTATCCTAATCTGTATCCGGGTAGCATATGCTATCCTCATGCATAT
ACAGTCAGCATATGATACCCAGTAGTAGAGTGGGAGTGCTATCCTTTGCATATGCCGCCACCTCCCAAGG
GGGCGTGAATTTTCGCTGCTTGTCCTTTTCCTGCTGGGGATCTCCCGATCCCCTATGGTGCACTCTCAGT
ACAATCTGCTCTGATGCCGCATAGTTAAGCCAGTATCTGCTCCCTGCTTGTGTGTTGGAGGTCGCTGAGT
AGTGCGCGAGCAAAATTTAAGCTACAACAAGGCAAGGCTTGACCGACAATTGCATGAAGAATCTGCTTAG
GGTTAGGCGTTTTGCGCTGCTTCGATCACAACTTTGTATAGAAAAGTTGGCCCTGCAGGCGTTACATAAC
TTACGGTAAATGGCCCGCCTGGCTGACCGCCCAACGACCCCCGCCCATTGACGTCAATAATGACGTATGT
TCCCATAGTAACGCCAATAGGGACTTTCCATTGACGTCAATGGGTGGAGTATTTACGGTAAACTGCCCAC
TTGGCAGTACATCAAGTGTATCATATGCCAAGTCCGCCCCCTATTGACGTCAATGACGGTAAATGGCCCG
CCTGGCATTATGCCCAGTACATGACCTTACGGGACTTTCCTACTTGGCAGTACATCTACGTATTAGTCAT
CGCTATTACCATGGTGATGCGGTTTTGGCAGTACACCAATGGGCGTGGATAGCGGTTTGACTCACGGGGA
TTTCCAAGTCTCCACCCCATTGACGTCAATGGGAGTTTGTTTTGGCACCAAAATCAACGGGACTTTCCAA
AATGTCGTAATAACCCCGCCCCGTTGACGCAAATGGGCGGTAGGCGTGTACGGTGGGAGGTCTATATAAG
CAGAGCTCGTTTAGTGAACCGTCAGATCGCCTGGAGACGCCATCCACGCTGTTTTGACCTCCATAGAAGA
CAACAACTTTGTACAAAAAAGTTGGCACCATGGATGCCATGAAGCGGGGCCTCTGTTGCGTGCTCCTCCT
GTGCGGAGCTGTGTTCGTGAGCCCTTCGGCATCGTTCAGAGTGCAGCCCACCGAGTCCATCGTGCGCTTC
CCGAACATTACCAACCTCTGCCCGTTTGGGGAGGTGTTCAATGCCACTAGATTCGCCTCCGTGTACGCGT
GGAATCGCAAGCGGATTTCCAACTGCGTCGCCGACTACAGCGTGCTGTACAACTCCGCCTCCTTTTCGAC
CTTCAAGTGCTACGGAGTGTCGCCCACTAAGCTGAACGACCTCTGCTTCACCAACGTGTACGCAGACAGC
TTCGTGATTAGGGGGGATGAGGTCCGGCAGATCGCTCCAGGGCAGACGGGGAATATCGCCGATTACAACT
ACAAGCTGCCCGACGACTTCACTGGTTGCGTCATCGCCTGGAACTCCAACAACCTGGACAGCAAAGTCGG
CGGCAACTACAACTACCTGTACCGGCTGTTCCGCAAGTCCAACTTGAAGCCGTTCGAGCGGGACATCAGC
ACCGAGATCTACCAGGCCGGATCAACCCCCTGTAACGGCGTCAAGGGATTCAACTGTTACTTCCCGCTGC
AATCCTATGGGTTTCAGCCGACCTACGGCGTGGGATATCAGCCCTACCGGGTGGTGGTGCTGTCCTTCGA
ACTTCTGCACGCGCCAGCCACAGTGTGCGGTCCTAAAAAGGGAGCGGGTTCCTCCCTGGAAGTGCTGTTC
CAAGGACCTGGCTCAGGATCATCCCACCACCACCATCATCACCACCACGGAGGCAGCGGATCGTCTATGG
ACGAAAAGACTACCGGTTGGAGAGGCGGCCATGTCGTGGAAGGCTTGGCCGGAGAACTGGAGCAGCTTAG
AGCCAGGCTGGAGCACCACCCGCAAGGACAGCGCGAACCTTAATCAACTTTCTTGTACAAAGTTGTGAAA
TTCTGCAGATATCCATCACACTGGCGGCCGCTCGAGCATGCATCTAGAGGGCCCTATTCTATAGTGTCAC
CTAAATGCTAGAGCTCGCTGATCAGCCTCGACTGTGCCTTCTAGTTGCCAGCCATCTGTTGTTTGCCCCT
CCCCCGTGCCTTCCTTGACCCTGGAAGGTGCCACTCCCACTGTCCTTTCCTAATAAAATGAGGAAATTGC
ATCGCATTGTCTGAGTAGGTGTCATTCTATTCTGGGGGGTGGGGTGGGGCAGGACAGCAAGGGGGAGGAT
TGGGAAGACAATAGCAGGCATGCTGGGGATGCGGTGGGCTCTATGGCTTCTGAGGCGGAAAGAACCAGCT
GGGGCTCTAGGGGGTATCCCC
[124 nt withheld, positions 4152-4275]
C
[32 nt withheld, positions 4277-4308]
CA
[57 nt withheld, positions 4311-4367]
A
[49 nt withheld, positions 4369-4417]
CCTTTGACGTTGGAGTCCACGTTCTTT
[37 nt withheld, positions 4445-4481]
ACCCTATCTCGGTCTATTCTTTTGATTTATAAGGGATTTTGGGGATTTCGGCCTATTGGTTAAAAAATGA
GCTGATTTAACAAAAATTTAACGCGAATTAATTCTGTGGAATGTGTGTCAGTTAGGGTGTGGAAAGTCCC
CAGGCTCCCCAGGCAGGCAGAAGTATGCAAAGCATGCATCTCAATTAGTCAGCAACCAGGTGTGGAAAGT
CCCCAGGCTCCCCAGCAGGCAGAAGTATGCAAAGCATGCATCTCAATTAGTCAGCAACCATAGTCCCGCC
CCTAACTCCGCCCATCCCGCCCCTAACTCCGCCCAGTTCCGCCCATTCTCCGCCCCATGGCTGACTAATT
TTTTTTATTTATGCAGAGGCCGAGGCCGCCTCTGCCTCTGAGCTATTCCAGAAGTAGTGAGGAGGCTTTT
TTGGAGGCCTAGGCTTTTGCAAAAAGCTCCCGGGAGCTTGTATATCCATTTTCGGATCTGATCAAGAGAC
AGGATGAGGATCGTTTCGCATGATTGAACAAGATGGATTGCACGCAGGTTCTCCGGCCGCTTGGGTGGAG
AGGCTATTCGGCTATGACTGGGCACAACAGACAATCGGCTGCTCTGATGCCGCCGTGTTCCGGCTGTCAG
CGCAGGGGCGCCCGGTTCTTTTTGTCAAGACCGACCTGTCCGGTGCCCTGAATGAACTGCAGGACGAGGC
AGCGCGGCTATCGTGGCTGGCCACGACGGGCGTTCCTTGCGCAGCTGTGCTCGACGTTGTCACTGAAGCG
GGAAGGGACTGGCTGCTATTGGGCGAAGTGCCGGGGCAGGATCTCCTGTCATCTCACCTTGCTCCTGCCG
AGAAAGTATCCATCATGGCTGATGCAATGCGGCGGCTGCATACGCTTGATCCGGCTACCTGCCCATTCGA
CCACCAAGCGAAACATCGCATCGAGCGAGCACGTACTCGGATGGAAGCCGGTCTTGTCGATCAGGATGAT
CTGGACGAAGAGCATCAGGGGCTCGCGCCAGCCGAACTGTTCGCCAGGCTCAAGGCGCGCATGCCCGACG
GCGAGGATCTCGTCGTGACCCATGGCGATGCCTGCTTGCCGAATATCATGGTGGAAAATGGCCGCTTTTC
TGGATTCATCGACTGTGGCCGGCTGGGTGTGGCGGACCGCTATCAGGACATAGCGTTGGCTACCCGTGAT
ATTGCTGAAGAGCTTGGCGGCGAATGGGCTGACCGCTTCCTCGTGCTTTACGGTATCGCCGCTCCCGATT
CGCAGCGCATCGCCTTCTATCGCCTTCTTGACGAGTTCTTCTGAGCGGGACTCTGGGGTTCGAAATGACC
GACCAAGCGACGCCCAACCTGCCATCACGAGATTTCGATTCCACCGCCGCCTTCTATGAAAGGTTGGGCT
TCGGAATCGTTTTCCGGGACGCCGGCTGGATGATCCTCCAGCGCGGGGATCTCATGCTGGAGTTCTTCGC
CCACCCCAACTTGTTTATTGCAGCTTATAATGGTTACAAATAAAGCAATAGCATCACAAATTTCACAAAT
AAAGCATTTTTTTCACTGCATTCTAGTTGTGGTTTGTCCAAACTCATCAATGTATCTTATCATGTCTGTA
TACCGTCGACCTCTAGCTAGAGCTTGGCGTAATCATGGTCATAGCTGTTTCCTGTGTGAAATTGTTATCC
GCTCACAATTCCACACAACATACGAGCCGGAAGCATAAAGTGTAAAGCCTGGGGTGCCTAATGAGTGAGC
TAACTCACATTAATTGCGTTGCGCTCACTGCCCGCTTTCCAGTCGGGAAACCTGTCGTGCCAGCTGCATT
AATGAATCGGCCAACGCGCGGGGAGAGGCGGTTTGCGTATTGGGCGCTCTTCCGCTTCCTCGCTCACTGA
CTCGCTGCGCTCGGTCGTTCGGCTGCGGCGAGCGGTATCAGCTCACTCAAAGGCGGTAATACGGTTATCC
ACAGAATCAGGGGATAACGCAGGAAAGAACATGTGAGCAAAAGGCCAGCAAAAGGCCAGGAACCGTAAAA
AGGCCGCGTTGCTGGCGTTTTTCCATAGGCTCCGCCCCCCTGACGAGCATCACAAAAATCGACGCTCAAG
TCAGAGGTGGCGAAACCCGACAGGACTATAAAGATACCAGGCGTTTCCCCCTGGAAGCTCCCTCGTGCGC
TCTCCTGTTCCGACCCTGCCGCTTACCGGATACCTGTCCGCCTTTCTCCCTTCGGGAAGCGTGGCGCTTT
CTCAATGCTCACGCTGTAGGTATCTCAGTTCGGTGTAGGTCGTTCGCTCCAAGCTGGGCTGTGTGCACGA
ACCCCCCGTTCAGCCCGACCGCTGCGCCTTATCCGGTAACTATCGTCTTGAGTCCAACCCGGTAAGACAC
GACTTATCGCCACTGGCAGCAGCCACTGGTAACAGGATTAGCAGAGCGAGGTATGTAGGCGGTGCTACAG
AGTTCTTGAAGTGGTGGCCTAACTACGGCTACACTAGAAGGACAGTATTTGGTATCTGCGCTCTGCTGAA
GCCAGTTACCTTCGGAAAAAGAGTTGGTAGCTCTTGATCCGGCAAACAAACCACCGCTGGTAGCGGTGGT
TTTTTTGTTTGCAAGCAGCAGATTACGCGCAGAAAAAAAGGATCTCAAGAAGATCCTTTGATCTTTTCTA
CGGGGTCTGACGCTCAGTGGAACGAAAACTCACGTTAAGGGATTTTGGTCATGAGATTATCAAAAAGGAT
CTTCACCTAGATCCTTTTAAATTAAAAATGAAGTTTTAAATCAATCTAAAGTATATATGAGTAAACTTGG
TCTGACAGTTACCAATGCTTAATCAGTGAGGCACCTATCTCAGCGATCTGTCTATTTCGTTCATCCATAG
TTGCCTGACTCCCCGTCGTGTAGATAACTACGATACGGGAGGGCTTACCATCTGGCCCCAGTGCTGCAAT
GATACCGCGAGACCCACGCTCACCGGCTCCAGATTTATCAGCAATAAACCAGCCAGCCGGAAGGGCCGAG
CGCAGAAGTGGTCCTGCAACTTTATCCGCCTCCATCCAGTCTATTAATTGTTGCCGGGAAGCTAGAGTAA
GTAGTTCGCCAGTTAATAGTTTGCGCAACGTTGTTGCCATTGCTACAGGCATCGTGGTGTCACGCTCGTC
GTTTGGTATGGCTTCATTCAGCTCCGGTTCCCAACGATCAAGGCGAGTTACATGATCCCCCATGTTGTGC
AAAAAAGCGGTTAGCTCCTTCGGTCCTCCGATCGTTGTCAGAAGTAAGTTGGCCGCAGTGTTATCACTCA
TGGTTATGGCAGCACTGCATAATTCTCTTACTGTCATGCCATCCGTAAGATGCTTTTCTGTGACTGGTGA
GTACTCAACCAAGTCATTCTGAGAATAGTGTATGCGGCGACCGAGTTGCTCTTGCCCGGCGTCAATACGG
GATAATACCGCGCCACATAGCAGAACTTTAAAAGTGCTCATCATTGGAAAACGTTCTTCGGGGCGAAAAC
TCTCAAGGATCTTACCGCTGTTGAGATCCAGTTCGATGTAACCCACTCGTGCACCCAACTGATCTTCAGC
ATCTTTTACTTTCACCAGCGTTTCTGGGTGAGCAAAAACAGGAAGGCAAAATGCCGCAAAAAAGGGAATA
AGGGCGACACGGAAATGTTGAATACTCATACTCTTCCTTTTTCAATATTATTGAAGCATTTATCAGGGTT
ATTGTCTCATGAGCGGATACATATTTGAATGTATTTAGAAAAATAAACAAATAGGGGTTCCGCGCACATT
TCCCCGAAAAGTGCCACCTGACGTC
Features (pLannotate 1.2.2; 24 found; start..end, strand, type, name):
    204..1993    -  rep_origin     oriP: Epstein-Barr virus oriP replication origin (Yates et al., 2000)
   2014..2066    -  misc_feature   bom (fragment): basis of mobility region from pBR322
   2199..2219    +  protein_bind   attB4: mutant version of attB; core recombination site for the Gateway® BP reaction BP Clonase™
   2230..2533    +  enhancer       CMV enhancer: human cytomegalovirus immediate early enhancer
   2535..2734    +  promoter       CMV promoter: human cytomegalovirus (CMV) immediate early promoter
   2804..2821    +  protein_bind   attL1 (fragment): mutant version of attL; recombination site for the Gateway® LR reaction LR Clonase™
   2830..2898    +  CDS            PLAT (fragment): TPA_PONAB - Experimental evidence at transcript level: Swiss-Prot protein existence level 2. Converts the abundant, but inactive, zymogen plasminogen to plasmin by hydrolyzing a single Arg-Val bond in plasminogen. By controlling plasmin-mediated proteolysis, it plays an important role in tissue remodeling and degradation, in cell migration and many other physiopathological events. During oocyte activation, plays a role in cortical granule reaction in the zona reaction, which contributes to the block to polyspermy. From Pongo abelii (Sumatran orangutan) (Pongo pygmaeus abelii).
   2896..3540    +  CDS            S (fragment): SPIKE_SARS2 - Experimental evidence at protein level: Swiss-Prot protein existence level 1. [Spike glycoprotein]: May down-regulate host tetherin (BST2) by lysosomal degradation, thereby counteracting its antiviral activity. From Severe acute respiratory syndrome coronavirus 2 (2019-nCoV) (SARS-CoV-2).
   3758..3775    -  protein_bind   attL2 (fragment): mutant version of attL; recombination site for the Gateway® LR reaction LR Clonase™
   3838..3856    -  promoter       SP6 promoter: promoter for bacteriophage SP6 RNA polymerase
   3882..4106    +  polyA_signal   bGH poly(A) signal: bovine growth hormone polyadenylation signal
   4110..4131    +  promoter       SV40 promoter (fragment): SV40 enhancer and early promoter
   4152..4580    +  rep_origin     f1 ori (sequence partly withheld): f1 bacteriophage origin of replication; arrow indicates direction of (+) strand synthesis
   4594..4924    +  promoter       SV40 promoter: SV40 enhancer and early promoter
   4991..5782    +  CDS            neo: KKA2_KLEPN - Also known as kan, nptII. Experimental evidence at protein level: Swiss-Prot protein existence level 1. Resistance to kanamycin, neomycin, paromomycin, ribostamycin, butirosin and gentamicin B. From Klebsiella pneumoniae.
   5806..5964    +  CDS            ble (fragment): BLE_KLEPN - Experimental evidence at protein level: Swiss-Prot protein existence level 1. Binding protein with a strong affinity to the bleomycin family of antibiotics. Binds to CL990; an antimitotic-antibiotic compound. From Klebsiella pneumoniae.
   5959..6080    +  polyA_signal   SV40 poly(A) signal: SV40 polyadenylation signal
   6153..6169    -  protein_bind   lac operator: The lac repressor binds to the lac operator to inhibit transcription in E. coli. This inhibition can be relieved by adding lactose or isopropyl-β-D-thiogalactopyranoside (IPTG). lac repressor encoded by lacI
   6177..6207    -  promoter       lac promoter: promoter for the E. coli lac operon
   6222..6243    -  protein_bind   CAP binding site: CAP binding activates transcription in the presence of cAMP. E. coli catabolite activator protein
   6256..6348    -  CDS            lacI (fragment): lac repressor; lacI; The lac repressor binds to the lac operator to inhibit transcription in E. coli. This inhibition can be relieved by adding lactose or isopropyl-β-D-thiogalactopyranoside (IPTG).
   6531..7119    -  rep_origin     ori: high-copy-number ColE1/pMB1/pBR322/pUC origin of replication
   7290..8150    -  CDS            AmpR: β-lactamase; bla; confers resistance to ampicillin, carbenicillin, and related antibiotics
   8151..8255    -  promoter       AmpR promoter: bla
