>Addgene plasmid #170192 | R620-M06-303: CMV51p> TPAss-SARS-CoV-2 S-RBD(319-529)-3C-His8-SBP K417N/E484K/N501Y | addgene full sequence | sequence record 334252 | Addgene NGS Result
GCATAGGCTATCCTAATCTATATCTGGGTAGCATATGCTATCCTAATCTATATCTGGGTAGTATATGCTA
TCCTAATCTGTATCCGGGTAGCATATGCTATCCTAATAGAGATTAGGGTAGTATATGCTATCCTAATTTA
TATCTGGGTAGCATATACTACCCAAATATCTGGATAGCATATGCTATCCTAATCTATATCTGGGTAGCAT
ATGCTATCCTAATCTATATCTGGGTAGCATAGGCTATCCTAATCTATATCTGGGTAGCATATGCTATCCT
AATCTATATCTGGGTAGTATATGCTATCCTAATTTATATCTGGGTAGCATAGGCTATCCTAATCTATATC
TGGGTAGCATATGCTATCCTAATCTATATCTGGGTAGTATATGCTATCCTAATCTGTATCCGGGTAGCAT
ATGCTATCCTCATGCATATACAGTCAGCATATGATACCCAGTAGTAGAGTGGGAGTGCTATCCTTTGCAT
ATGCCGCCACCTCCCAAGGGGGCGTGAATTTTCGCTGCTTGTCCTTTTCCTGCTGGGGATCTCCCGATCC
CCTATGGTGCACTCTCAGTACAATCTGCTCTGATGCCGCATAGTTAAGCCAGTATCTGCTCCCTGCTTGT
GTGTTGGAGGTCGCTGAGTAGTGCGCGAGCAAAATTTAAGCTACAACAAGGCAAGGCTTGACCGACAATT
GCATGAAGAATCTGCTTAGGGTTAGGCGTTTTGCGCTGCTTCGATCACAACTTTGTATAGAAAAGTTGGC
CCTGCAGGCGTTACATAACTTACGGTAAATGGCCCGCCTGGCTGACCGCCCAACGACCCCCGCCCATTGA
CGTCAATAATGACGTATGTTCCCATAGTAACGCCAATAGGGACTTTCCATTGACGTCAATGGGTGGAGTA
TTTACGGTAAACTGCCCACTTGGCAGTACATCAAGTGTATCATATGCCAAGTCCGCCCCCTATTGACGTC
AATGACGGTAAATGGCCCGCCTGGCATTATGCCCAGTACATGACCTTACGGGACTTTCCTACTTGGCAGT
ACATCTACGTATTAGTCATCGCTATTACCATGGTGATGCGGTTTTGGCAGTACACCAATGGGCGTGGATA
GCGGTTTGACTCACGGGGATTTCCAAGTCTCCACCCCATTGACGTCAATGGGAGTTTGTTTTGGCACCAA
AATCAACGGGACTTTCCAAAATGTCGTAATAACCCCGCCCCGTTGACGCAAATGGGCGGTAGGCGTGTAC
GGTGGGAGGTCTATATAAGCAGAGCTCGTTTAGTGAACCGTCAGATCGCCTGGAGACGCCATCCACGCTG
TTTTGACCTCCATAGAAGACAACAACTTTGTACAAAAAAGTTGGCACCATGGATGCCATGAAGCGGGGCC
TCTGTTGCGTGCTCCTCCTGTGCGGAGCTGTGTTCGTGAGCCCTTCGGCATCGTTCAGAGTGCAGCCCAC
CGAGTCCATCGTGCGCTTCCCGAACATTACCAACCTCTGCCCGTTTGGGGAGGTGTTCAATGCCACTAGA
TTCGCCTCCGTGTACGCGTGGAATCGCAAGCGGATTTCCAACTGCGTCGCCGACTACAGCGTGCTGTACA
ACTCCGCCTCCTTTTCGACCTTCAAGTGCTACGGAGTGTCGCCCACTAAGCTGAACGACCTCTGCTTCAC
CAACGTGTACGCAGACAGCTTCGTGATTAGGGGGGATGAGGTCCGGCAGATCGCTCCAGGGCAGACGGGG
AATATCGCCGATTACAACTACAAGCTGCCCGACGACTTCACTGGTTGCGTCATCGCCTGGAACTCCAACA
ACCTGGACAGCAAAGTCGGCGGCAACTACAACTACCTGTACCGGCTGTTCCGCAAGTCCAACTTGAAGCC
GTTCGAGCGGGACATCAGCACCGAGATCTACCAGGCCGGATCAACCCCCTGTAACGGCGTCAAGGGATTC
AACTGTTACTTCCCGCTGCAATCCTATGGGTTTCAGCCGACCTACGGCGTGGGATATCAGCCCTACCGGG
TGGTGGTGCTGTCCTTCGAACTTCTGCACGCGCCAGCCACAGTGTGCGGTCCTAAAAAGGGAGCGGGTTC
CTCCCTGGAAGTGCTGTTCCAAGGACCTGGCTCAGGATCATCCCACCACCACCATCATCACCACCACGGA
GGCAGCGGATCGTCTATGGACGAAAAGACTACCGGTTGGAGAGGCGGCCATGTCGTGGAAGGCTTGGCCG
GAGAACTGGAGCAGCTTAGAGCCAGGCTGGAGCACCACCCGCAAGGACAGCGCGAACCTTAATCAACTTT
CTTGTACAAAGTTGTGAAATTCTGCAGATATCCATCACACTGGCGGCCGCTCGAGCATGCATCTAGAGGG
CCCTATTCTATAGTGTCACCTAAATGCTAGAGCTCGCTGATCAGCCTCGACTGTGCCTTCTAGTTGCCAG
CCATCTGTTGTTTGCCCCTCCCCCGTGCCTTCCTTGACCCTGGAAGGTGCCACTCCCACTGTCCTTTCCT
AATAAAATGAGGAAATTGCATCGCATTGTCTGAGTAGGTGTCATTCTATTCTGGGGGGTGGGGTGGGGCA
GGACAGCAAGGGGGAGGATTGGGAAGACAATAGCAGGCATGCTGGGGATGCGGTGGGCTCTATGGCTTCT
GAGGCGGAAAGAACCAGCTGGGGCTCTAGGGGGTATCCCC
[124 nt withheld, positions 2701-2824]
C
[91 nt withheld, positions 2826-2916]
A
[49 nt withheld, positions 2918-2966]
CCTTTGACGTTGGAGTCCACGTTCTTT
[37 nt withheld, positions 2994-3030]
ACCCTATCTCGGTCTATTCTTTTGATTTATAAGGGATTTTGCCGATTTCGGCCTATTGGTTAAAAAATGA
GCTGATTTAACAAAAATTTAACGCGAATTAATTCTGTGGAATGTGTGTCAGTTAGGGTGTGGAAAGTCCC
CAGGCTCCCCAGCAGGCAGAAGTATGCAAAGCATGCATCTCAATTAGTCAGCAACCAGGTGTGGAAAGTC
CCTAGGCTCCCCAGCAGGCAGAAGTATGCAAAGCATGCATCTCAATTAGTCAGCAACCATAGTCCCGCCC
CTAACTCCGCCCATCCCGCCCCTAACTCCGCCCAGTTCCGCCCATTCTCCGCCCCATGGCTGACTAATTT
TTTTTATTTATGCAGAGGCCGAGGCCGCCTCTGCCTCTGAGCTATTCCAGAAGTAGTGAGGAGGCTTTTT
TGGAGGCCTAGGCTTTTGCAAAAAGCTCCCGGGAGCTTGTATATCCATTTTCGGATCTGATCAAGAGACA
GGATGAGGATCGTTTCGCATGATTGAACAAGATGGATTGCACGCAGGTTCTCCGGCCGCTTGGGTGGAGA
GGCTATTCGGCTATGACTGGGCACAACAGACAATCGGCTGCTCTGATGCCGCCGTGTTCCGGCTGTCAGC
GCAGGGGCGCCCGGTTCTTTTTGTCAAGACCGACCTGTCCGGTGCCCTGAATGAACTGCAGGACGAGGCA
GCGCGGCTATCGTGGCTGGCCACGACGGGCGTTCCTTGCGCAGCTGTGCTCGACGTTGTCACTGAAGCGG
GAAGGGACTGGCTGCTATTGGGCGAAGTGCCGGGGCAGGATCTCCTGTCATCTCACCTTGCTCCTGCCGA
GAAAGTATCCATCATGGCTGATGCAATGCGGCGGCTGCATACGCTTGATCCGGCTACCTGCCCATTCGAC
CACCAAGCGAAACATCGCATCGAGCGAGCACGTACTCGGATGGAAGCCGGTCTTGTCGATCAGGATGATC
TGGACGAAGAGCATCAGGGGCTCGCGCCAGCCGAACTGTTCGCCAGGCTCAAGGCGCGCATGCCCGACGG
CGAGGATCTCGTCGTGACCCATGGCGATGCCTGCTTGCCGAATATCATGGTGGAAAATGGCCGCTTTTCT
GGATTCATCGACTGTGGCCGGCTGGGTGTGGCGGACCGCTATCAGGACATAGCGTTGGCTACCCGTGATA
TTGCTGAAGAGCTTGGCGGCGAATGGGCTGACCGCTTCCTCGTGCTTTACGGTATCGCCGCTCCCGATTC
GCAGCGCATCGCCTTCTATCGCCTTCTTGACGAGTTCTTCTGAGCGGGACTCTGGGGTTCGAAATGACCG
ACCAAGCGACGCCCAACCTGCCATCACGAGATTTCGATTCCACCGCCGCCTTCTATGAAAGGTTGGGCTT
CGGAATCGTTTTCCGGGACGCCGGCTGGATGATCCTCCAGCGCGGGGATCTCATGCTGGAGTTCTTCGCC
CACCCCAACTTGTTTATTGCAGCTTATAATGGTTACAAATAAAGCAATAGCATCACAAATTTCACAAATA
AAGCATTTTTTTCACTGCATTCTAGTTGTGGTTTGTCCAAACTCATCAATGTATCTTATCATGTCTGTAT
ACCGTCGACCTCTAGCTAGAGCTTGGCGTAATCATGGTCATAGCTGTTTCCTGTGTGAAATTGTTATCCG
CTCACAATTCCACACAACATACGAGCCGGAAGCATAAAGTGTAAAGCCTGGGGTGCCTAATGAGTGAGCT
AACTCACATTAATTGCGTTGCGCTCACTGCCCGCTTTCCAGTCGGGAAACCTGTCGTGCCAGCTGCATTA
ATGAATCGGCCAACGCGCGGGGAGAGGCGGTTTGCGTATTGGGCGCTCTTCCGCTTCCTCGCTCACTGAC
TCGCTGCGCTCGGTCGTTCGGCTGCGGCGAGCGGTATCAGCTCACTCAAAGGCGGTAATACGGTTATCCA
CAGAATCAGGGGATAACGCAGGAAAGAACATGTGAGCAAAAGGCCAGCAAAAGGCCAGGAACCGTAAAAA
GGCCGCGTTGCTGGCGTTTTTCCATAGGCTCCGCCCCCCTGACGAGCATCACAAAAATCGACGCTCAAGT
CAGAGGTGGCGAAACCCGACAGGACTATAAAGATACCAGGCGTTTCCCCCTGGAAGCTCCCTCGTGCGCT
CTCCTGTTCCGACCCTGCCGCTTACCGGATACCTGTCCGCCTTTCTCCCTTCGGGAAGCGTGGCGCTTTC
TCATAGCTCACGCTGTAGGTATCTCAGTTCGGTGTAGGTCGTTCGCTCCAAGCTGGGCTGTGTGCACGAA
CCCCCCGTTCAGCCCGACCGCTGCGCCTTATCCGGTAACTATCGTCTTGAGTCCAACCCGGTAAGACACG
ACTTATCGCCACTGGCAGCAGCCACTGGTAACAGGATTAGCAGAGCGAGGTATGTAGGCGGTGCTACAGA
GTTCTTGAAGTGGTGGCCTAACTACGGCTACACTAGAAGAACAGTATTTGGTATCTGCGCTCTGCTGAAG
CCAGTTACCTTCGGAAAAAGAGTTGGTAGCTCTTGATCCGGCAAACAAACCACCGCTGGTAGCGGTGGTT
TTTTTGTTTGCAAGCAGCAGATTACGCGCAGAAAAAAAGGATCTCAAGAAGATCCTTTGATCTTTTCTAC
GGGGTCTGACGCTCAGTGGAACGAAAACTCACGTTAAGGGATTTTGGTCATGAGATTATCAAAAAGGATC
TTCACCTAGATCCTTTTAAATTAAAAATGAAGTTTTAAATCAATCTAAAGTATATATGAGTAAACTTGGT
CTGACAGTTACCAATGCTTAATCAGTGAGGCACCTATCTCAGCGATCTGTCTATTTCGTTCATCCATAGT
TGCCTGACTCCCCGTCGTGTAGATAACTACGATACGGGAGGGCTTACCATCTGGCCCCAGTGCTGCAATG
ATACCGCGAGACCCACGCTCACCGGCTCCAGATTTATCAGCAATAAACCAGCCAGCCGGAAGGGCCGAGC
GCAGAAGTGGTCCTGCAACTTTATCCGCCTCCATCCAGTCTATTAATTGTTGCCGGGAAGCTAGAGTAAG
TAGTTCGCCAGTTAATAGTTTGCGCAACGTTGTTGCCATTGCTACAGGCATCGTGGTGTCACGCTCGTCG
TTTGGTATGGCTTCATTCAGCTCCGGTTCCCAACGATCAAGGCGAGTTACATGATCCCCCATGTTGTGCA
AAAAAGCGGTTAGCTCCTTCGGTCCTCCGATCGTTGTCAGAAGTAAGTTGGCCGCAGTGTTATCACTCAT
GGTTATGGCAGCACTGCATAATTCTCTTACTGTCATGCCATCCGTAAGATGCTTTTCTGTGACTGGTGAG
TACTCAACCAAGTCATTCTGAGAATAGTGTATGCGGCGACCGAGTTGCTCTTGCCCGGCGTCAATACGGG
ATAATACCGCGCCACATAGCAGAACTTTAAAAGTGCTCATCATTGGAAAACGTTCTTCGGGGCGAAAACT
CTCAAGGATCTTACCGCTGTTGAGATCCAGTTCGATGTAACCCACTCGTGCACCCAACTGATCTTCAGCA
TCTTTTACTTTCACCAGCGTTTCTGGGTGAGCAAAAACAGGAAGGCAAAATGCCGCAAAAAAGGGAATAA
GGGCGACACGGAAATGTTGAATACTCATACTCTTCCTTTTTCAATATTATTGAAGCATTTATCAGGGTTA
TTGTCTCATGAGCGGATACATATTTGAATGTATTTAGAAAAATAAACAAATAGGGGTTCCGCGCACATTT
CCCCGAAAAGTGCCACCTGACGTCGACGGATCGGGAGATCCGCCTTTATGTGTAACTCTTGGCTGAAGCT
CTTACACCAATGCTGGGGGACATGTACCTCCCAGGGGCCCAGGAAGACTACGGGAGGCTACACCAACGTC
AATCAGAGGGGCCTGTGTAGCTACCGATAAGCGGACCCTCAAGAGGGCATTAGCAATAGTGTTTATAAGG
CCCCCTTGTTAACCCTAAACGGGTAGCATATGCTTCCCGGGTAGTAGTATATACTATCCAGACTAACCCT
AATTCAATAGCATATGTTACCCAACGGGAAGCATATGCTATCGAATTAGGGTTAGTAAAAGGGTCCTAAG
GAACAGCGATATCTCCCACCCCATGAGCTGTCACGGTTTTATTTACATGGGGTCAGGATTCCACGAGGGT
AGTGAACCATTTTAGTCACAAGGGCAGTGGCTGAAGATCAAGGAGCGGGCAGTGAACTCTCCTGAATCTT
CGCCTGCTTCTTCATTCTCCTTCGTTTAGCTAATAGAATAACTGCTGAGTTGTGAACAGTAAGGTGTATG
TGAGGTGCTCGAAAACAAGGTTTCAGGTGACGCCCCCAGAATAAAATTTGGACGGGGGGTTCAGTGGTGG
CATTGTGCTATGACACCAATATAACCCTCACAAACCCCTTGGGCAATAAATACTAGTGTAGGAATGAAAC
ATTCTGAATATCTTTAACAATAGAAATCCATGGGGTGGGGACAAGCCGTAAAGACTGGATGTCCATCTCA
CACGAATTTATGGCTATGGGCAACACATAATCCTAGTGCAATATGATACTGGGGTTATTAAGATGTGTCC
CAGGCAGGGACCAAGACAGGTGAACCATGTTGTTACACTCTATTTGTAACAAGGGGAAAGAGAGTGGACG
CCGACAGCAGCGGACTCCACTGGTTGTCTCTAACACCCCCGAAAATTAAACGGGGCTCCACGCCAATGGG
GCCCATAAACAAAGACAAGTGGCCACTCTTTTTTTTGAAATTGTGGAGTGGGGGCACGCGTCAGCCCCCA
CACGCCGCCCTGCGGTTTTGGACTGTAAAATAAGGGTGTAATAACTTGGCTGATTGTAACCCCGCTAACC
ACTGCGGTCAAACCACTTGCCCACAAAACCACTAATGGCACCCCGGGGAATACCTGCATAAGTAGGTGGG
CGGGCCAAGATAGGGGCGCGATTGCTGCGATCTGGAGGACAAATTACACACACTTGCGCCTGAGCGCCAA
GCACAGGGTTGTTGGTCCTCATATTCACGAGGTCGCTGAGAGCACGGTGGGCTAATGTTGCCATGGGTAG
CATATACTACCCAAATATCTGGATAGCATATGCTATCCTAATCTATATCTGGGTAGCATAGGCTATCCTA
ATCTATATCTGGGTAGCATATGCTATCCTAATCTATATCTGGGTAGTATATGCTATCCTAATTTATATCT
GGGTA
Features (pLannotate 1.2.2; 24 found; start..end, strand, type, name):
    563..615     -  misc_feature   bom (fragment): basis of mobility region from pBR322
    748..768     +  protein_bind   attB4: mutant version of attB; core recombination site for the Gateway® BP reaction BP Clonase™
    779..1082    +  enhancer       CMV enhancer: human cytomegalovirus immediate early enhancer
   1084..1283    +  promoter       CMV promoter: human cytomegalovirus (CMV) immediate early promoter
   1353..1370    +  protein_bind   attL1 (fragment): mutant version of attL; recombination site for the Gateway® LR reaction LR Clonase™
   1379..1447    +  CDS            PLAT (fragment): TPA_PONAB - Experimental evidence at transcript level: Swiss-Prot protein existence level 2. Converts the abundant, but inactive, zymogen plasminogen to plasmin by hydrolyzing a single Arg-Val bond in plasminogen. By controlling plasmin-mediated proteolysis, it plays an important role in tissue remodeling and degradation, in cell migration and many other physiopathological events. During oocyte activation, plays a role in cortical granule reaction in the zona reaction, which contributes to the block to polyspermy. From Pongo abelii (Sumatran orangutan) (Pongo pygmaeus abelii).
   1445..2089    +  CDS            S (fragment): SPIKE_SARS2 - Experimental evidence at protein level: Swiss-Prot protein existence level 1. [Spike glycoprotein]: May down-regulate host tetherin (BST2) by lysosomal degradation, thereby counteracting its antiviral activity. From Severe acute respiratory syndrome coronavirus 2 (2019-nCoV) (SARS-CoV-2).
   2307..2324    -  protein_bind   attL2 (fragment): mutant version of attL; recombination site for the Gateway® LR reaction LR Clonase™
   2387..2405    -  promoter       SP6 promoter: promoter for bacteriophage SP6 RNA polymerase
   2431..2655    +  polyA_signal   bGH poly(A) signal: bovine growth hormone polyadenylation signal
   2659..2680    +  promoter       SV40 promoter (fragment): SV40 enhancer and early promoter
   2701..3129    +  rep_origin     f1 ori (sequence partly withheld): f1 bacteriophage origin of replication; arrow indicates direction of (+) strand synthesis
   3143..3472    +  promoter       SV40 promoter: SV40 enhancer and early promoter
   3539..4330    +  CDS            neo: KKA2_KLEPN - Also known as kan, nptII. Experimental evidence at protein level: Swiss-Prot protein existence level 1. Resistance to kanamycin, neomycin, paromomycin, ribostamycin, butirosin and gentamicin B. From Klebsiella pneumoniae.
   4354..4512    +  CDS            ble (fragment): BLE_KLEPN - Experimental evidence at protein level: Swiss-Prot protein existence level 1. Binding protein with a strong affinity to the bleomycin family of antibiotics. Binds to CL990; an antimitotic-antibiotic compound. From Klebsiella pneumoniae.
   4507..4628    +  polyA_signal   SV40 poly(A) signal: SV40 polyadenylation signal
   4701..4717    -  protein_bind   lac operator: The lac repressor binds to the lac operator to inhibit transcription in E. coli. This inhibition can be relieved by adding lactose or isopropyl-β-D-thiogalactopyranoside (IPTG). lac repressor encoded by lacI
   4725..4755    -  promoter       lac promoter: promoter for the E. coli lac operon
   4770..4791    -  protein_bind   CAP binding site: CAP binding activates transcription in the presence of cAMP. E. coli catabolite activator protein
   4804..4896    -  CDS            lacI (fragment): lac repressor; lacI; The lac repressor binds to the lac operator to inhibit transcription in E. coli. This inhibition can be relieved by adding lactose or isopropyl-β-D-thiogalactopyranoside (IPTG).
   5079..5667    -  rep_origin     ori: high-copy-number ColE1/pMB1/pBR322/pUC origin of replication
   5838..6698    -  CDS            AmpR: β-lactamase; bla; confers resistance to ampicillin, carbenicillin, and related antibiotics
   6699..6803    -  promoter       AmpR promoter: bla
   7038..542     -  rep_origin     oriP (across the origin): Epstein-Barr virus oriP replication origin (Yates et al., 2000)
