[The description below was written by a language model from this plasmid's Addgene catalogue record and pLannotate feature annotations shown in this document.]
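Description:
R620-M06-303 is a mammalian expression plasmid of about 8.3 kb, assembled by Gateway recombination in the pDest-303 backbone, for secreted production of the SARS-CoV-2 spike receptor-binding domain carrying the three B.1.351 variant substitutions K417N, E484K and N501Y. In E. coli it replicates from a high-copy ColE1/pUC-type origin and is selected with ampicillin through the AmpR (β-lactamase) gene; an f1 origin is also present. For mammalian cells it carries an SV40 promoter-driven neomycin resistance cassette with an SV40 polyadenylation signal, allowing G418 selection. It also carries an Epstein-Barr virus oriP element, which can support episomal maintenance in cells that supply EBNA1.

The expression cassette is driven by the promoter the depositor calls CMV51, annotated as a CMV immediate-early enhancer and promoter, and is terminated by the bovine growth hormone polyadenylation signal. Residual Gateway att sites flank the promoter and the open reading frame, consistent with a multisite assembly. The coding sequence, optimized for mammalian expression, begins with a tissue plasminogen activator signal sequence (TPAss) that directs the product into the secretory pathway, fused to spike residues 319–529. According to the catalogue, the C-terminus carries a 3C protease cleavage site followed by His8 and streptavidin-binding peptide tags. The automated annotation does not call these, but unannotated sequence lies between the spike fragment and the downstream att site. The tags permit affinity purification from culture medium and their removal by 3C protease.

The associated work concerns improved RBD production for serology assays, so the construct is suited to making variant RBD antigen for antibody-binding studies. The depositor and sequencing-derived records differ by one nucleotide in length and show the same features.
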