Addgene plasmid #170192: R620-M06-303: CMV51p> TPAss-SARS-CoV-2 S-RBD(319-529)-3C-His8-SBP K417N/E484K/N501Y
Purpose: Mammalian expression of SARS-CoV-2 spike receptor-binding domain (RBD), triple mutant from B.1.351 variant
Depositing lab: Dominic Esposito. Depositing organization: Frederick National Laboratory. Publication: Improved production of SARS-CoV-2 spike receptor-binding domain (RBD) for serology assays. Mehalko J, Drew M, Snead K, Denson JP, Wall V, Taylor T, Sadtler K, Messing S, Gillette W, Esposito D. Protein Expr Purif. 2021 Mar;179:105802. doi: 10.1016/j.pep.2020.105802. Epub 2020 Nov 25. PubMed 33248226.
Backbone
  Vector backbone: pDest-303
  Vector type: Mammalian Expression
  Selectable markers: Neomycin (select with G418)
Growth in bacteria
  Bacterial resistance: Ampicillin, 100 μg/mL
  Growth temperature: 37°C
  Growth strain: DH5alpha
  Copy number: High Copy
Gene/Insert
  Gene/Insert name: SARS-CoV-2 RBD
  Species: SARS-CoV-2
  Mutation: K417N, E484K, N501Y
  Entrez Gene: S (a.k.a. GU280_gp02, spike glycoprotein)
  Promoter: CMV51
  Tag / fusion protein: 3C-His8-SBP (C terminal on insert)
  Cloning method: Gateway Cloning
Terms and licenses: Academic/Nonprofit Terms; Industry Terms: Not Available to Industry
Depositor comments: DNA sequence optimized for mammalian expression
How to cite: R620-M06-303: CMV51p> TPAss-SARS-CoV-2 S-RBD(319-529)-3C-His8-SBP K417N/E484K/N501Y was a gift from Dominic Esposito (Addgene plasmid # 170192 ; http://n2t.net/addgene:170192 ; RRID:Addgene_170192)
